Addgene plasmid #133753: pLVX-Puro-TDP-43-WT
Purpose: Wild type human TDP-43 in pLVX-Puro lentiviral vector
Depositing lab: Shawn Ferguson. Depositing organization: Yale University. Publication: Pleiotropic requirements for human TDP-43 in the regulation of cell and organelle homeostasis. Roczniak-Ferguson A, Ferguson SM. Life Sci Alliance. 2019 Sep 16;2(5). pii: 2/5/e201900358. doi: 10.26508/lsa.201900358. Print 2019 Oct. PubMed 31527135.
Backbone
  Vector backbone: plvx-puro
  Backbone manufacturer: Clontech
  Backbone size w/o insert (bp): 8102
  Total vector size (bp): 9353
  Vector type: Mammalian Expression, Lentiviral
  Selectable markers: Puromycin
Growth in bacteria
  Bacterial resistance: Ampicillin, 100 μg/mL
  Growth temperature: 37°C
  Growth strain: NEB Stable
  Copy number: Unknown
Gene/Insert
  Gene/Insert name: TDP-43 (alt name: TARDBP)
  Species: H. sapiens (human)
  Insert size (bp): 1245
  GenBank ID: NM_007375
  Entrez Gene: TARDBP (a.k.a. ALS10, TDP-43)
  Promoter: CMV
  Cloning method: Gibson Cloning
  Sequencing primers: 5′ ggcgtgtacggtgggagg; 3′ gcatgctccagactgccttgg
Resource information
  A portion of this plasmid was derived from a plasmid made by: Addgene #28205
Terms and licenses: Academic/Nonprofit Terms; Industry Terms: Not Available to Industry
Depositor comments: Please visit https://www.biorxiv.org/content/10.1101/560144v1 for bioRxiv preprint.
How to cite: pLVX-Puro-TDP-43-WT was a gift from Shawn Ferguson (Addgene plasmid # 133753 ; http://n2t.net/addgene:133753 ; RRID:Addgene_133753)
