[The description below was written by a language model from this plasmid's Addgene catalogue record and pLannotate feature annotations shown in this document.]
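Description:
pLVX-Puro-TDP-43-WT is an HIV-1-based lentiviral expression plasmid built on the Clontech pLVX-Puro backbone, carrying the wild-type human TDP-43 (TARDBP) coding sequence. In bacteria it is maintained through a high-copy ColE1/pUC-type origin and selected with ampicillin via the β-lactamase gene. Remnants of the lac promoter/operator region and an SV40 polyadenylation signal sit in the plasmid backbone outside the viral unit. The total size is about 9.4 kb, of which the insert accounts for roughly 1.2 kb, introduced by Gibson assembly just downstream of a residual multiple cloning site. The record notes that part of the plasmid was derived from an earlier deposited plasmid.

The transfer cassette is flanked by HIV-1 LTR sequences (both annotated as truncated LTRs, with adjacent nef-derived fragments). It contains the Ψ packaging signal with a partial gag sequence, the Rev response element for Rev-dependent nuclear export of the genomic RNA, and the cPPT/CTS, which aids nuclear import of the reverse-transcribed genome. These elements allow the RNA to be packaged into particles when the viral proteins are supplied in trans. Within the provirus, the CMV immediate-early enhancer and promoter drive TDP-43, with no epitope tag or reporter annotated. A separate mouse PGK promoter drives puromycin N-acetyltransferase, so transduced mammalian cells can be selected with puromycin. A WPRE downstream of both cassettes enhances transcript processing and expression.

TDP-43 is an RNA-binding protein involved in splicing and RNA processing, and its gene is also known as ALS10. The construct suits stable expression of the wild-type protein in mammalian cells; the associated publication concerns TDP-43's requirements in cell and organelle homeostasis.
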