Features (pLannotate 1.2.2; 24 found; start..end, strand, type, name):
    377..634     +  LTR            5' LTR (truncated): truncated 5' long terminal repeat (LTR) from HIV-1
    681..806     +  misc_feature   HIV-1 Ψ: packaging signal of human immunodeficiency virus type 1
    790..1128    +  CDS            HIV-1 gag (fragment): gag protein from human immunodeficiency virus 1; gag
   1303..1536    +  misc_feature   RRE: The Rev response element (RRE) of HIV-1 allows for Rev-dependent mRNA export from the nucleus to the cytoplasm.
   1913..2013    +  CDS            Rev (fragment): human immunodeficiency virus 1 (HIV-1) Rev protein; rev; enhances nuclear export of unspliced and incompletely spliced viral mRNAs
   2028..2143    +  misc_feature   cPPT/CTS: central polypurine tract and central termination sequence of HIV-1 (lacking the first T)
   2201..2504    +  enhancer       CMV enhancer: human cytomegalovirus immediate early enhancer
   2505..2708    +  promoter       CMV promoter: human cytomegalovirus (CMV) immediate early promoter
   2793..2861    +  misc_feature   MCS (fragment): multiple cloning site
   2867..4108    +  CDS            TARDBP: TADBP_HUMAN - Also known as TDP43. Experimental evidence at protein level: Swiss-Prot protein existence level 1. RNA-binding protein that is involved in various steps of RNA biogenesis and processing (PubMed:23519609). Preferentially binds, via its two RNA recognition motifs RRM1 and RRM2, to GU-repeats on RNA molecules predominantly localized within long introns and in the 3'UTR of mRNAs (PubMed:23519609, PubMed:24240615, PubMed:24464995). In turn, regulates the splicing of many non-coding and protein-coding RNAs including proteins involved in neuronal survival, as well as mRNAs that encode p
   4141..4640    +  promoter       PGK promoter: mouse phosphoglycerate kinase 1 promoter
   4661..5260    +  CDS            PuroR: puromycin N-acetyltransferase; pac from Streptomyces alboniger; confers resistance to puromycin
   5274..5862    +  misc_feature   WPRE: woodchuck hepatitis virus posttranscriptional regulatory element
   5879..6397    +  CDS            nef (fragment): NEF_HV1BR - Experimental evidence at protein level: Swiss-Prot protein existence level 1. Extracellular Nef protein targets CD4(+) T-lymphocytes for apoptosis by interacting with CXCR4 surface receptors (PubMed:14990729). From Human immunodeficiency virus type 1 group M subtype B (isolate BRU/LAI) (HIV-1).
   6445..6702    +  LTR            5' LTR (truncated): truncated 5' long terminal repeat (LTR) from HIV-1
   6855..6871    -  protein_bind   lac operator: The lac repressor binds to the lac operator to inhibit transcription in E. coli. This inhibition can be relieved by adding lactose or isopropyl-β-D-thiogalactopyranoside (IPTG). lac repressor encoded by lacI
   6879..6909    -  promoter       lac promoter: promoter for the E. coli lac operon
   6924..6945    -  protein_bind   CAP binding site: CAP binding activates transcription in the presence of cAMP. E. coli catabolite activator protein
   6958..7050    -  CDS            lacI (fragment): lac repressor; lacI; The lac repressor binds to the lac operator to inhibit transcription in E. coli. This inhibition can be relieved by adding lactose or isopropyl-β-D-thiogalactopyranoside (IPTG).
   7233..7821    -  rep_origin     ori: high-copy-number ColE1/pMB1/pBR322/pUC origin of replication
   7992..8852    -  CDS            AmpR: β-lactamase; bla; confers resistance to ampicillin, carbenicillin, and related antibiotics
   8853..8957    -  promoter       AmpR promoter: bla
   9005..9139    +  polyA_signal   SV40 poly(A) signal: SV40 polyadenylation signal
   9353..329     +  CDS            nef (fragment) (across the origin): NEF_HV1BR - Experimental evidence at protein level: Swiss-Prot protein existence level 1. Extracellular Nef protein targets CD4(+) T-lymphocytes for apoptosis by interacting with CXCR4 surface receptors (PubMed:14990729). From Human immunodeficiency virus type 1 group M subtype B (isolate BRU/LAI) (HIV-1).
>Addgene plasmid #133753 | pLVX-Puro-TDP-43-WT | depositor full sequence | sequence record 257028 | pLVX-Puro-TDP-43-WT sequence 9353 bps
TGGAAGGGCTAATTCACTCCCAAAGAAGACAAGATATCCTTGATCTGTGGATCTACCACACACAAGGCTA
CTTCCCTGATTAGCAGAACTACACACCAGGGCCAGGGGTCAGATATCCACTGACCTTTGGATGGTGCTAC
AAGCTAGTACCAGTTGAGCCAGATAAGGTAGAAGAGGCCAATAAAGGAGAGAACACCAGCTTGTTACACC
CTGTGAGCCTGCATGGGATGGATGACCCGGAGAGAGAAGTGTTAGAGTGGAGGTTTGACAGCCGCCTAGC
ATTTCATCACGTGGCCCGAGAGCTGCATCCGGAGTACTTCAAGAACTGCTGATATCGAGCTTGCTACAAG
GGACTTTCCGCTGGGGACTTTCCAGGGAGGCGTGGCCTGGGCGGGACTGGGGAGTGGCGAGCCCTCAGAT
CCTGCATATAAGCAGCTGCTTTTTGCCTGTACTGGGTCTCTCTGGTTAGACCAGATCTGAGCCTGGGAGC
TCTCTGGCTAACTAGGGAACCCACTGCTTAAGCCTCAATAAAGCTTGCCTTGAGTGCTTCAAGTAGTGTG
TGCCCGTCTGTTGTGTGACTCTGGTAACTAGAGATCCCTCAGACCCTTTTAGTCAGTGTGGAAAATCTCT
AGCAGTGGCGCCCGAACAGGGACTTGAAAGCGAAAGGGAAACCAGAGGAGCTCTCTCGACGCAGGACTCG
GCTTGCTGAAGCGCGCACGGCAAGAGGCGAGGGGCGGCGACTGGTGAGTACGCCAAAAATTTTGACTAGC
GGAGGCTAGAAGGAGAGAGATGGGTGCGAGAGCGTCAGTATTAAGCGGGGGAGAATTAGATCGCGATGGG
AAAAAATTCGGTTAAGGCCAGGGGGAAAGAAAAAATATAAATTAAAACATATAGTATGGGCAAGCAGGGA
GCTAGAACGATTCGCAGTTAATCCTGGCCTGTTAGAAACATCAGAAGGCTGTAGACAAATACTGGGACAG
CTACAACCATCCCTTCAGACAGGATCAGAAGAACTTAGATCATTATATAATACAGTAGCAACCCTCTATT
GTGTGCATCAAAGGATAGAGATAAAAGACACCAAGGAAGCTTTAGACAAGATAGAGGAAGAGCAAAACAA
AAGTAAGACCACCGCACAGCAAGCGGCCGGCCGCTGATCTTCAGACCTGGAGGAGGAGATATGAGGGACA
ATTGGAGAAGTGAATTATATAAATATAAAGTAGTAAAAATTGAACCATTAGGAGTAGCACCCACCAAGGC
AAAGAGAAGAGTGGTGCAGAGAGAAAAAAGAGCAGTGGGAATAGGAGCTTTGTTCCTTGGGTTCTTGGGA
GCAGCAGGAAGCACTATGGGCGCAGCGTCAATGACGCTGACGGTACAGGCCAGACAATTATTGTCTGGTA
TAGTGCAGCAGCAGAACAATTTGCTGAGGGCTATTGAGGCGCAACAGCATCTGTTGCAACTCACAGTCTG
GGGCATCAAGCAGCTCCAGGCAAGAATCCTGGCTGTGGAAAGATACCTAAAGGATCAACAGCTCCTGGGG
ATTTGGGGTTGCTCTGGAAAACTCATTTGCACCACTGCTGTGCCTTGGAATGCTAGTTGGAGTAATAAAT
CTCTGGAACAGATTTGGAATCACACGACCTGGATGGAGTGGGACAGAGAAATTAACAATTACACAAGCTT
AATACACTCCTTAATTGAAGAATCGCAAAACCAGCAAGAAAAGAATGAACAAGAATTATTGGAATTAGAT
AAATGGGCAAGTTTGTGGAATTGGTTTAACATAACAAATTGGCTGTGGTATATAAAATTATTCATAATGA
TAGTAGGAGGCTTGGTAGGTTTAAGAATAGTTTTTGCTGTACTTTCTATAGTGAATAGAGTTAGGCAGGG
ATATTCACCATTATCGTTTCAGACCCACCTCCCAACCCCGAGGGGACCCGACAGGCCCGAAGGAATAGAA
GAAGAAGGTGGAGAGAGAGACAGAGACAGATCCATTCGATTAGTGAACGGATCTCGACGGTATCGCCTTT
AAAAGAAAAGGGGGGATTGGGGGGTACAGTGCAGGGGAAAGAATAGTAGACATAATAGCAACAGACATAC
AAACTAAAGAATTACAAAAACAAATTACAAAAATTCAAAATTTTCGGGTTTATTACAGGGACAGCAGAGA
TCCAGTTTATCGATAAGCTTGGGAGTTCCGCGTTACATAACTTACGGTAAATGGCCCGCCTGGCTGACCG
CCCAACGACCCCCGCCCATTGACGTCAATAATGACGTATGTTCCCATAGTAACGCCAATAGGGACTTTCC
ATTGACGTCAATGGGTGGAGTATTTACGGTAAACTGCCCACTTGGCAGTACATCAAGTGTATCATATGCC
AAGTACGCCCCCTATTGACGTCAATGACGGTAAATGGCCCGCCTGGCATTATGCCCAGTACATGACCTTA
TGGGACTTTCCTACTTGGCAGTACATCTACGTATTAGTCATCGCTATTACCATGGTGATGCGGTTTTGGC
AGTACATCAATGGGCGTGGATAGCGGTTTGACTCACGGGGATTTCCAAGTCTCCACCCCATTGACGTCAA
TGGGAGTTTGTTTTGGCACCAAAATCAACGGGACTTTCCAAAATGTCGTAACAACTCCGCCCCATTGACG
CAAATGGGCGGTAGGCGTGTACGGTGGGAGGTCTATATAAGCAGAGCTCGTTTAGTGAACCGTCAGATCG
CCTGGAGACGCCATCCACGCTGTTTTGACCTCCATAGAAGACACCGACTCTACTAGAGGATCGCTAGCGC
TACCGGACTCAGATCTCGAGCTCAAGCTTCGAATTCTGCAGTCGACGGTACCGCGGGCCCGCCACCATGT
CTGAATATATTCGGGTAACCGAAGATGAGAACGATGAGCCCATTGAAATACCATCGGAAGACGATGGGAC
GGTGCTGCTCTCCACGGTTACAGCCCAGTTTCCAGGGGCGTGTGGGCTTCGCTACAGGAATCCAGTGTCT
CAGTGTATGAGAGGTGTCCGGCTGGTAGAAGGAATTCTGCATGCCCCAGATGCTGGCTGGGGAAATCTGG
TGTATGTTGTCAACTATCCAAAAGATAACAAAAGAAAAATGGATGAGACAGATGCTTCATCAGCAGTGAA
AGTGAAAAGAGCAGTCCAGAAAACATCCGATTTAATAGTGTTGGGTCTCCCATGGAAAACAACCGAACAG
GACCTGAAAGAGTATTTTAGTACCTTTGGAGAAGTTCTTATGGTGCAGGTCAAGAAAGATCTTAAGACTG
GTCATTCAAAGGGGTTTGGCTTTGTTCGTTTTACGGAATATGAAACACAAGTGAAAGTAATGTCACAGCG
ACATATGATAGATGGACGATGGTGTGACTGCAAACTTCCTAATTCTAAGCAAAGCCAAGATGAGCCTTTG
AGAAGCAGAAAAGTGTTTGTGGGGCGCTGTACAGAGGACATGACTGAGGATGAGCTGCGGGAGTTCTTCT
CTCAGTACGGGGATGTGATGGATGTCTTCATCCCCAAGCCATTCAGGGCCTTTGCCTTTGTTACATTTGC
AGATGATCAGATTGCGCAGTCTCTTTGTGGAGAGGACTTGATCATTAAAGGAATCAGCGTTCATATATCC
AATGCCGAACCTAAGCACAATAGCAATAGACAGTTAGAAAGAAGTGGAAGATTTGGTGGTAATCCAGGTG
GCTTTGGGAATCAGGGTGGATTTGGTAATAGCAGAGGGGGTGGAGCTGGTTTGGGAAACAATCAAGGTAG
TAATATGGGTGGTGGGATGAACTTTGGTGCGTTCAGCATTAATCCAGCCATGATGGCTGCCGCCCAGGCA
GCACTACAGAGCAGTTGGGGTATGATGGGCATGTTAGCCAGCCAGCAGAACCAGTCAGGCCCATCGGGTA
ATAACCAAAACCAAGGCAACATGCAGAGGGAGCCAAACCAGGCCTTCGGTTCTGGAAATAACTCTTATAG
TGGCTCTAATTCTGGTGCAGCAATTGGTTGGGGATCAGCATCCAATGCAGGGTCGGGCAGTGGTTTTAAT
GGAGGCTTTGGCTCAAGCATGGATTCTAAGTCTTCTGGCTGGGGAATGTAGGGGATCCCGCGACTCTAGA
TAATTCTACCGGGTAGGGGAGGCGCTTTTCCCAAGGCAGTCTGGAGCATGCGCTTTAGCAGCCCCGCTGG
GCACTTGGCGCTACACAAGTGGCCTCTGGCCTCGCACACATTCCACATCCACCGGTAGGCGCCAACCGGC
TCCGTTCTTTGGTGGCCCCTTCGCGCCACCTTCTACTCCTCCCCTAGTCAGGAAGTTCCCCCCCGCCCCG
CAGCTCGCGTCGTGCAGGACGTGACAAATGGAAGTAGCACGTCTCACTAGTCTCGTGCAGATGGACAGCA
CCGCTGAGCAATGGAAGCGGGTAGGCCTTTGGGGCAGCGGCCAATAGCAGCTTTGCTCCTTCGCTTTCTG
GGCTCAGAGGCTGGGAAGGGGTGGGTCCGGGGGCGGGCTCAGGGGCGGGCTCAGGGGCGGGGCGGGCGCC
CGAAGGTCCTCCGGAGGCCCGGCATTCTGCACGCTTCAAAAGCGCACGTCTGCCGCGCTGTTCTCCTCTT
CCTCATCTCCGGGCCTTTCGACCTGCAGCCCAAGCTTACCATGACCGAGTACAAGCCCACGGTGCGCCTC
GCCACCCGCGACGACGTCCCCAGGGCCGTACGCACCCTCGCCGCCGCGTTCGCCGACTACCCCGCCACGC
GCCACACCGTCGATCCGGACCGCCACATCGAGCGGGTCACCGAGCTGCAAGAACTCTTCCTCACGCGCGT
CGGGCTCGACATCGGCAAGGTGTGGGTCGCGGACGACGGCGCCGCGGTGGCGGTCTGGACCACGCCGGAG
AGCGTCGAAGCGGGGGCGGTGTTCGCCGAGATCGGCCCGCGCATGGCCGAGTTGAGCGGTTCCCGGCTGG
CCGCGCAGCAACAGATGGAAGGCCTCCTGGCGCCGCACCGGCCCAAGGAGCCCGCGTGGTTCCTGGCCAC
CGTCGGCGTCTCGCCCGACCACCAGGGCAAGGGTCTGGGCAGCGCCGTCGTGCTCCCCGGAGTGGAGGCG
GCCGAGCGCGCCGGGGTGCCCGCCTTCCTGGAGACCTCCGCGCCCCGCAACCTCCCCTTCTACGAGCGGC
TCGGCTTCACCGTCACCGCCGACGTCGAGGTGCCCGAAGGACCGCGCACCTGGTGCATGACCCGCAAGCC
CGGTGCCTGACCGCGTCTGGAACAATCAACCTCTGGATTACAAAATTTGTGAAAGATTGACTGGTATTCT
TAACTATGTTGCTCCTTTTACGCTATGTGGATACGCTGCTTTAATGCCTTTGTATCATGCTATTGCTTCC
CGTATGGCTTTCATTTTCTCCTCCTTGTATAAATCCTGGTTGCTGTCTCTTTATGAGGAGTTGTGGCCCG
TTGTCAGGCAACGTGGCGTGGTGTGCACTGTGTTTGCTGACGCAACCCCCACTGGTTGGGGCATTGCCAC
CACCTGTCAGCTCCTTTCCGGGACTTTCGCTTTCCCCCTCCCTATTGCCACGGCGGAACTCATCGCCGCC
TGCCTTGCCCGCTGCTGGACAGGGGCTCGGCTGTTGGGCACTGACAATTCCGTGGTGTTGTCGGGGAAGC
TGACGTCCTTTCCATGGCTGCTCGCCTGTGTTGCCACCTGGATTCTGCGCGGGACGTCCTTCTGCTACGT
CCCTTCGGCCCTCAATCCAGCGGACCTTCCTTCCCGCGGCCTGCTGCCGGCTCTGCGGCCTCTTCCGCGT
CTTCGCCTTCGCCCTCAGACGAGTCGGATCTCCCTTTGGGCCGCCTCCCCGCCTGGAATTAATTCTGCAG
TCGAGACCTAGAAAAACATGGAGCAATCACAAGTAGCAATACAGCAGCTACCAATGCTGATTGTGCCTGG
CTAGAAGCACAAGAGGAGGAGGAGGTGGGTTTTCCAGTCACACCTCAGGTACCTTTAAGACCAATGACTT
ACAAGGCAGCTGTAGATCTTAGCCACTTTTTAAAAGAAAAGAGGGGACTGGAAGGGCTAATTCACTCCCA
ACGAAGACAAGATATCCTTGATCTGTGGATCTACCACACACAAGGCTACTTCCCTGATTAGCAGAACTAC
ACACCAGGGCCAGGGGTCAGATATCCACTGACCTTTGGATGGTGCTACAAGCTAGTACCAGTTGAGCCAG
ATAAGGTAGAAGAGGCCAATAAAGGAGAGAACACCAGCTTGTTACACCCTGTGAGCCTGCATGGGATGGA
TGACCCGGAGAGAGAAGTGTTAGAGTGGAGGTTTGACAGCCGCCTAGCATTTCATCACGTGGCCCGAGAG
CTGCATCCGGAGTACTTCAAGAACTGCTGATATCGAGCTTGCTACAAGGGACTTTCCGCTGGGGACTTTC
CAGGGAGGCGTGGCCTGGGCGGGACTGGGGAGTGGCGAGCCCTCAGATCCTGCATATAAGCAGCTGCTTT
TTGCCTGTACTGGGTCTCTCTGGTTAGACCAGATCTGAGCCTGGGAGCTCTCTGGCTAACTAGGGAACCC
ACTGCTTAAGCCTCAATAAAGCTTGCCTTGAGTGCTTCAAGTAGTGTGTGCCCGTCTGTTGTGTGACTCT
GGTAACTAGAGATCCCTCAGACCCTTTTAGTCAGTGTGGAAAATCTCTAGCAGTAGTAGTTCATGTCATC
TTATTATTCAGTATTTATAACTTGCAAAGAAATGAATATCAGAGAGTGAGAGGCCTTGACATTGCTAGCG
TTTTACCGTCGACCTCTAGCTAGAGCTTGGCGTAATCATGGTCATAGCTGTTTCCTGTGTGAAATTGTTA
TCCGCTCACAATTCCACACAACATACGAGCCGGAAGCATAAAGTGTAAAGCCTGGGGTGCCTAATGAGTG
AGCTAACTCACATTAATTGCGTTGCGCTCACTGCCCGCTTTCCAGTCGGGAAACCTGTCGTGCCAGCTGC
ATTAATGAATCGGCCAACGCGCGGGGAGAGGCGGTTTGCGTATTGGGCGCTCTTCCGCTTCCTCGCTCAC
TGACTCGCTGCGCTCGGTCGTTCGGCTGCGGCGAGCGGTATCAGCTCACTCAAAGGCGGTAATACGGTTA
TCCACAGAATCAGGGGATAACGCAGGAAAGAACATGTGAGCAAAAGGCCAGCAAAAGGCCAGGAACCGTA
AAAAGGCCGCGTTGCTGGCGTTTTTCCATAGGCTCCGCCCCCCTGACGAGCATCACAAAAATCGACGCTC
AAGTCAGAGGTGGCGAAACCCGACAGGACTATAAAGATACCAGGCGTTTCCCCCTGGAAGCTCCCTCGTG
CGCTCTCCTGTTCCGACCCTGCCGCTTACCGGATACCTGTCCGCCTTTCTCCCTTCGGGAAGCGTGGCGC
TTTCTCATAGCTCACGCTGTAGGTATCTCAGTTCGGTGTAGGTCGTTCGCTCCAAGCTGGGCTGTGTGCA
CGAACCCCCCGTTCAGCCCGACCGCTGCGCCTTATCCGGTAACTATCGTCTTGAGTCCAACCCGGTAAGA
CACGACTTATCGCCACTGGCAGCAGCCACTGGTAACAGGATTAGCAGAGCGAGGTATGTAGGCGGTGCTA
CAGAGTTCTTGAAGTGGTGGCCTAACTACGGCTACACTAGAAGAACAGTATTTGGTATCTGCGCTCTGCT
GAAGCCAGTTACCTTCGGAAAAAGAGTTGGTAGCTCTTGATCCGGCAAACAAACCACCGCTGGTAGCGGT
GGTTTTTTTGTTTGCAAGCAGCAGATTACGCGCAGAAAAAAAGGATCTCAAGAAGATCCTTTGATCTTTT
CTACGGGGTCTGACGCTCAGTGGAACGAAAACTCACGTTAAGGGATTTTGGTCATGAGATTATCAAAAAG
GATCTTCACCTAGATCCTTTTAAATTAAAAATGAAGTTTTAAATCAATCTAAAGTATATATGAGTAAACT
TGGTCTGACAGTTACCAATGCTTAATCAGTGAGGCACCTATCTCAGCGATCTGTCTATTTCGTTCATCCA
TAGTTGCCTGACTCCCCGTCGTGTAGATAACTACGATACGGGAGGGCTTACCATCTGGCCCCAGTGCTGC
AATGATACCGCGAGACCCACGCTCACCGGCTCCAGATTTATCAGCAATAAACCAGCCAGCCGGAAGGGCC
GAGCGCAGAAGTGGTCCTGCAACTTTATCCGCCTCCATCCAGTCTATTAATTGTTGCCGGGAAGCTAGAG
TAAGTAGTTCGCCAGTTAATAGTTTGCGCAACGTTGTTGCCATTGCTACAGGCATCGTGGTGTCACGCTC
GTCGTTTGGTATGGCTTCATTCAGCTCCGGTTCCCAACGATCAAGGCGAGTTACATGATCCCCCATGTTG
TGCAAAAAAGCGGTTAGCTCCTTCGGTCCTCCGATCGTTGTCAGAAGTAAGTTGGCCGCAGTGTTATCAC
TCATGGTTATGGCAGCACTGCATAATTCTCTTACTGTCATGCCATCCGTAAGATGCTTTTCTGTGACTGG
TGAGTACTCAACCAAGTCATTCTGAGAATAGTGTATGCGGCGACCGAGTTGCTCTTGCCCGGCGTCAATA
CGGGATAATACCGCGCCACATAGCAGAACTTTAAAAGTGCTCATCATTGGAAAACGTTCTTCGGGGCGAA
AACTCTCAAGGATCTTACCGCTGTTGAGATCCAGTTCGATGTAACCCACTCGTGCACCCAACTGATCTTC
AGCATCTTTTACTTTCACCAGCGTTTCTGGGTGAGCAAAAACAGGAAGGCAAAATGCCGCAAAAAAGGGA
ATAAGGGCGACACGGAAATGTTGAATACTCATACTCTTCCTTTTTCAATATTATTGAAGCATTTATCAGG
GTTATTGTCTCATGAGCGGATACATATTTGAATGTATTTAGAAAAATAAACAAATAGGGGTTCCGCGCAC
ATTTCCCCGAAAAGTGCCACCTGACGTCGACGGATCGGGAGATCAACTTGTTTATTGCAGCTTATAATGG
TTACAAATAAAGCAATAGCATCACAAATTTCACAAATAAAGCATTTTTTTCACTGCATTCTAGTTGTGGT
TTGTCCAAACTCATCAATGTATCTTATCATGTCTGGATCAACTGGATAACTCAAGCTAACCAAAATCATC
CCAAACTTCCCACCCCATACCCTATTACCACTGCCAATTACCTGTGGTTTCATTTACTCTAAACCTGTGA
TTCCTCTGAATTATTTTCATTTTAAAGAAATTGTATTTGTTAAATATGTACTACAAACTTAGTAGTTTTT
AAAGAAATTGTATTTGTTAAATATGTACTACAAACTTAGTAGT
