Features (pLannotate 1.2.2; 24 found; start..end, strand, type, name):
    377..634     +  LTR            5' LTR (truncated): truncated 5' long terminal repeat (LTR) from HIV-1
    681..806     +  misc_feature   HIV-1 Ψ: packaging signal of human immunodeficiency virus type 1
    790..1128    +  CDS            HIV-1 gag (fragment): gag protein from human immunodeficiency virus 1; gag
   1303..1536    +  misc_feature   RRE: The Rev response element (RRE) of HIV-1 allows for Rev-dependent mRNA export from the nucleus to the cytoplasm.
   1913..2013    +  CDS            Rev (fragment): human immunodeficiency virus 1 (HIV-1) Rev protein; rev; enhances nuclear export of unspliced and incompletely spliced viral mRNAs
   2028..2143    +  misc_feature   cPPT/CTS: central polypurine tract and central termination sequence of HIV-1 (lacking the first T)
   2201..2504    +  enhancer       CMV enhancer: human cytomegalovirus immediate early enhancer
   2505..2708    +  promoter       CMV promoter: human cytomegalovirus (CMV) immediate early promoter
   2793..2861    +  misc_feature   MCS (fragment): multiple cloning site
   2867..4108    +  CDS            TARDBP: TADBP_HUMAN - Also known as TDP43. Experimental evidence at protein level: Swiss-Prot protein existence level 1. RNA-binding protein that is involved in various steps of RNA biogenesis and processing (PubMed:23519609). Preferentially binds, via its two RNA recognition motifs RRM1 and RRM2, to GU-repeats on RNA molecules predominantly localized within long introns and in the 3'UTR of mRNAs (PubMed:23519609, PubMed:24240615, PubMed:24464995). In turn, regulates the splicing of many non-coding and protein-coding RNAs including proteins involved in neuronal survival, as well as mRNAs that encode p
   4141..4640    +  promoter       PGK promoter: mouse phosphoglycerate kinase 1 promoter
   4661..5260    +  CDS            PuroR: puromycin N-acetyltransferase; pac from Streptomyces alboniger; confers resistance to puromycin
   5274..5862    +  misc_feature   WPRE: woodchuck hepatitis virus posttranscriptional regulatory element
   5879..6397    +  CDS            nef (fragment): NEF_HV1BR - Experimental evidence at protein level: Swiss-Prot protein existence level 1. Extracellular Nef protein targets CD4(+) T-lymphocytes for apoptosis by interacting with CXCR4 surface receptors (PubMed:14990729). From Human immunodeficiency virus type 1 group M subtype B (isolate BRU/LAI) (HIV-1).
   6445..6702    +  LTR            5' LTR (truncated): truncated 5' long terminal repeat (LTR) from HIV-1
   6855..6871    -  protein_bind   lac operator: The lac repressor binds to the lac operator to inhibit transcription in E. coli. This inhibition can be relieved by adding lactose or isopropyl-β-D-thiogalactopyranoside (IPTG). lac repressor encoded by lacI
   6879..6909    -  promoter       lac promoter: promoter for the E. coli lac operon
   6924..6945    -  protein_bind   CAP binding site: CAP binding activates transcription in the presence of cAMP. E. coli catabolite activator protein
   6958..7050    -  CDS            lacI (fragment): lac repressor; lacI; The lac repressor binds to the lac operator to inhibit transcription in E. coli. This inhibition can be relieved by adding lactose or isopropyl-β-D-thiogalactopyranoside (IPTG).
   7233..7821    -  rep_origin     ori: high-copy-number ColE1/pMB1/pBR322/pUC origin of replication
   7992..8852    -  CDS            AmpR: β-lactamase; bla; confers resistance to ampicillin, carbenicillin, and related antibiotics
   8853..8957    -  promoter       AmpR promoter: bla
   9005..9139    +  polyA_signal   SV40 poly(A) signal: SV40 polyadenylation signal
   9353..329     +  CDS            nef (fragment) (across the origin): NEF_HV1BR - Experimental evidence at protein level: Swiss-Prot protein existence level 1. Extracellular Nef protein targets CD4(+) T-lymphocytes for apoptosis by interacting with CXCR4 surface receptors (PubMed:14990729). From Human immunodeficiency virus type 1 group M subtype B (isolate BRU/LAI) (HIV-1).
>Addgene plasmid #133753 | pLVX-Puro-TDP-43-WT | addgene full sequence | sequence record 264910 | Addgene NGS Result
TGGAAGGGCTAATTCACTCCCAAAGAAGACAAGATATCCTTGATCTGTGGATCTACCACACACAAGGCTA
CTTCCCTGATTAGCAGAACTACACACCAGGGCCAGGGGTCAGATATCCACTGACCTTTGGATGGTGCTAC
AAGCTAGTACCAGTTGAGCCAGATAAGGTAGAAGAGGCCAATAAAGGAGAGAACACCAGCTTGTTACACC
CTGTGAGCCTGCATGGGATGGATGACCCGGAGAGAGAAGTGTTAGAGTGGAGGTTTGACAGCCGCCTAGC
ATTTCATCACGTGGCCCGAGAGCTGCATCCGGAGTACTTCAAGAACTGCTGATATCGAGCTTGCTACAAG
GGACTTTCCGCTGGGGACTTTCCAGGGAGGCGTGGCCTGGGCGGGACTGGGGAGTGGCGAGCCCTCAGAT
CCTGCATATAAGCAGCTGCTTTTTGCCTGTACTGGGTCTCTCTGGTTAGACCAGATCTGAGCCTGGGAGC
TCTCTGGCTAACTAGGGAACCCACTGCTTAAGCCTCAATAAAGCTTGCCTTGAGTGCTTCAAGTAGTGTG
TGCCCGTCTGTTGTGTGACTCTGGTAACTAGAGATCCCTCAGACCCTTTTAGTCAGTGTGGAAAATCTCT
AGCAGTGGCGCCCGAACAGGGACTTGAAAGCGAAAGGGAAACCAGAGGAGCTCTCTCGACGCAGGACTCG
GCTTGCTGAAGCGCGCACGGCAAGAGGCGAGGGGCGGCGACTGGTGAGTACGCCAAAAATTTTGACTAGC
GGAGGCTAGAAGGAGAGAGATGGGTGCGAGAGCGTCAGTATTAAGCGGGGGAGAATTAGATCGCGATGGG
AAAAAATTCGGTTAAGGCCAGGGGGAAAGAAAAAATATAAATTAAAACATATAGTATGGGCAAGCAGGGA
GCTAGAACGATTCGCAGTTAATCCTGGCCTGTTAGAAACATCAGAAGGCTGTAGACAAATACTGGGACAG
CTACAACCATCCCTTCAGACAGGATCAGAAGAACTTAGATCATTATATAATACAGTAGCAACCCTCTATT
GTGTGCATCAAAGGATAGAGATAAAAGACACCAAGGAAGCTTTAGACAAGATAGAGGAAGAGCAAAACAA
AAGTAAGACCACCGCACAGCAAGCGGCCGGCCGCTGATCTTCAGACCTGGAGGAGGAGATATGAGGGACA
ATTGGAGAAGTGAATTATATAAATATAAAGTAGTAAAAATTGAACCATTAGGAGTAGCACCCACCAAGGC
AAAGAGAAGAGTGGTGCAGAGAGAAAAAAGAGCAGTGGGAATAGGAGCTTTGTTCCTTGGGTTCTTGGGA
GCAGCAGGAAGCACTATGGGCGCAGCGTCAATGACGCTGACGGTACAGGCCAGACAATTATTGTCTGGTA
TAGTGCAGCAGCAGAACAATTTGCTGAGGGCTATTGAGGCGCAACAGCATCTGTTGCAACTCACAGTCTG
GGGCATCAAGCAGCTCCAGGCAAGAATCCTGGCTGTGGAAAGATACCTAAAGGATCAACAGCTCCTGGGG
ATTTGGGGTTGCTCTGGAAAACTCATTTGCACCACTGCTGTGCCTTGGAATGCTAGTTGGAGTAATAAAT
CTCTGGAACAGATTTGGAATCACACGACCTGGATGGAGTGGGACAGAGAAATTAACAATTACACAAGCTT
AATACACTCCTTAATTGAAGAATCGCAAAACCAGCAAGAAAAGAATGAACAAGAATTATTGGAATTAGAT
AAATGGGCAAGTTTGTGGAATTGGTTTAACATAACAAATTGGCTGTGGTATATAAAATTATTCATAATGA
TAGTAGGAGGCTTGGTAGGTTTAAGAATAGTTTTTGCTGTACTTTCTATAGTGAATAGAGTTAGGCAGGG
ATATTCACCATTATCGTTTCAGACCCACCTCCCAACCCCGAGGGGACCCGACAGGCCCGAAGGAATAGAA
GAAGAAGGTGGAGAGAGAGACAGAGACAGATCCATTCGATTAGTGAACGGATCTCGACGGTATCGCCTTT
AAAAGAAAAGGGGGGATTGGGGGGTACAGTGCAGGGGAAAGAATAGTAGACATAATAGCAACAGACATAC
AAACTAAAGAATTACAAAAACAAATTACAAAAATTCAAAATTTTCGGGTTTATTACAGGGACAGCAGAGA
TCCAGTTTATCGATAAGCTTGGGAGTTCCGCGTTACATAACTTACGGTAAATGGCCCGCCTGGCTGACCG
CCCAACGACCCCCGCCCATTGACGTCAATAATGACGTATGTTCCCATAGTAACGCCAATAGGGACTTTCC
ATTGACGTCAATGGGTGGAGTATTTACGGTAAACTGCCCACTTGGCAGTACATCAAGTGTATCATATGCC
AAGTACGCCCCCTATTGACGTCAATGACGGTAAATGGCCCGCCTGGCATTATGCCCAGTACATGACCTTA
TGGGACTTTCCTACTTGGCAGTACATCTACGTATTAGTCATCGCTATTACCATGGTGATGCGGTTTTGGC
AGTACATCAATGGGCGTGGATAGCGGTTTGACTCACGGGGATTTCCAAGTCTCCACCCCATTGACGTCAA
TGGGAGTTTGTTTTGGCACCAAAATCAACGGGACTTTCCAAAATGTCGTAACAACTCCGCCCCATTGACG
CAAATGGGCGGTAGGCGTGTACGGTGGGAGGTCTATATAAGCAGAGCTCGTTTAGTGAACCGTCAGATCG
CCTGGAGACGCCATCCACGCTGTTTTGACCTCCATAGAAGACACCGACTCTACTAGAGGATCGCTAGCGC
TACCGGACTCAGATCTCGAGCTCAAGCTTCGAATTCTGCAGTCGACGGTACCGCGGGCCCGCCACCATGT
CTGAATATATTCGGGTAACCGAAGATGAGAACGATGAGCCCATTGAAATACCATCGGAAGACGATGGGAC
GGTGCTGCTCTCCACGGTTACAGCCCAGTTTCCAGGGGCGTGTGGGCTTCGCTACAGGAATCCAGTGTCT
CAGTGTATGAGAGGTGTCCGGCTGGTAGAAGGAATTCTGCATGCCCCAGATGCTGGCTGGGGAAATCTGG
TGTATGTTGTCAACTATCCAAAAGATAACAAAAGAAAAATGGATGAGACAGATGCTTCATCAGCAGTGAA
AGTGAAAAGAGCAGTCCAGAAAACATCCGATTTAATAGTGTTGGGTCTCCCATGGAAAACAACCGAACAG
GACCTGAAAGAGTATTTTAGTACCTTTGGAGAAGTTCTTATGGTGCAGGTCAAGAAAGATCTTAAGACTG
GTCATTCAAAGGGGTTTGGCTTTGTTCGTTTTACGGAATATGAAACACAAGTGAAAGTAATGTCACAGCG
ACATATGATAGATGGACGATGGTGTGACTGCAAACTTCCTAATTCTAAGCAAAGCCAAGATGAGCCTTTG
AGAAGCAGAAAAGTGTTTGTGGGGCGCTGTACAGAGGACATGACTGAGGATGAGCTGCGGGAGTTCTTCT
CTCAGTACGGGGATGTGATGGATGTCTTCATCCCCAAGCCATTCAGGGCCTTTGCCTTTGTTACATTTGC
AGATGATCAGATTGCGCAGTCTCTTTGTGGAGAGGACTTGATCATTAAAGGAATCAGCGTTCATATATCC
AATGCCGAACCTAAGCACAATAGCAATAGACAGTTAGAAAGAAGTGGAAGATTTGGTGGTAATCCAGGTG
GCTTTGGGAATCAGGGTGGATTTGGTAATAGCAGAGGGGGTGGAGCTGGTTTGGGAAACAATCAAGGTAG
TAATATGGGTGGTGGGATGAACTTTGGTGCGTTCAGCATTAATCCAGCCATGATGGCTGCCGCCCAGGCA
GCACTACAGAGCAGTTGGGGTATGATGGGCATGTTAGCCAGCCAGCAGAACCAGTCAGGCCCATCGGGTA
ATAACCAAAACCAAGGCAACATGCAGAGGGAGCCAAACCAGGCCTTCGGTTCTGGAAATAACTCTTATAG
TGGCTCTAATTCTGGTGCAGCAATTGGTTGGGGATCAGCATCCAATGCAGGGTCGGGCAGTGGTTTTAAT
GGAGGCTTTGGCTCAAGCATGGATTCTAAGTCTTCTGGCTGGGGAATGTAGGGGATCCCGCGACTCTAGA
TAATTCTACCGGGTAGGGGAGGCGCTTTTCCCAAGGCAGTCTGGAGCATGCGCTTTAGCAGCCCCGCTGG
GCACTTGGCGCTACACAAGTGGCCTCTGGCCTCGCACACATTCCACATCCACCGGTAGGCGCCAACCGGC
TCCGTTCTTTGGTGGCCCCTTCGCGCCACCTTCTACTCCTCCCCTAGTCAGGAAGTTCCCCCCCGCCCCG
CAGCTCGCGTCGTGCAGGACGTGACAAATGGAAGTAGCACGTCTCACTAGTCTCGTGCAGATGGACAGCA
CCGCTGAGCAATGGAAGCGGGTAGGCCTTTGGGGCAGCGGCCAATAGCAGCTTTGCTCCTTCGCTTTCTG
GGCTCAGAGGCTGGGAAGGGGTGGGTCCGGGGGCGGGCTCAGGGGCGGGCTCAGGGGCGGGGCGGGCGCC
CGAAGGTCCTCCGGAGGCCCGGCATTCTGCACGCTTCAAAAGCGCACGTCTGCCGCGCTGTTCTCCTCTT
CCTCATCTCCGGGCCTTTCGACCTGCAGCCCAAGCTTACCATGACCGAGTACAAGCCCACGGTGCGCCTC
GCCACCCGCGACGACGTCCCCAGGGCCGTACGCACCCTCGCCGCCGCGTTCGCCGACTACCCCGCCACGC
GCCACACCGTCGATCCGGACCGCCACATCGAGCGGGTCACCGAGCTGCAAGAACTCTTCCTCACGCGCGT
CGGGCTCGACATCGGCAAGGTGTGGGTCGCGGACGACGGCGCCGCGGTGGCGGTCTGGACCACGCCGGAG
AGCGTCGAAGCGGGGGCGGTGTTCGCCGAGATCGGCCCGCGCATGGCCGAGTTGAGCGGTTCCCGGCTGG
CCGCGCAGCAACAGATGGAAGGCCTCCTGGCGCCGCACCGGCCCAAGGAGCCCGCGTGGTTCCTGGCCAC
CGTCGGCGTCTCGCCCGACCACCAGGGCAAGGGTCTGGGCAGCGCCGTCGTGCTCCCCGGAGTGGAGGCG
GCCGAGCGCGCCGGGGTGCCCGCCTTCCTGGAGACCTCCGCGCCCCGCAACCTCCCCTTCTACGAGCGGC
TCGGCTTCACCGTCACCGCCGACGTCGAGGTGCCCGAAGGACCGCGCACCTGGTGCATGACCCGCAAGCC
CGGTGCCTGACCGCGTCTGGAACAATCAACCTCTGGATTACAAAATTTGTGAAAGATTGACTGGTATTCT
TAACTATGTTGCTCCTTTTACGCTATGTGGATACGCTGCTTTAATGCCTTTGTATCATGCTATTGCTTCC
CGTATGGCTTTCATTTTCTCCTCCTTGTATAAATCCTGGTTGCTGTCTCTTTATGAGGAGTTGTGGCCCG
TTGTCAGGCAACGTGGCGTGGTGTGCACTGTGTTTGCTGACGCAACCCCCACTGGTTGGGGCATTGCCAC
CACCTGTCAGCTCCTTTCCGGGACTTTCGCTTTCCCCCTCCCTATTGCCACGGCGGAACTCATCGCCGCC
TGCCTTGCCCGCTGCTGGACAGGGGCTCGGCTGTTGGGCACTGACAATTCCGTGGTGTTGTCGGGGAAGC
TGACGTCCTTTCCATGGCTGCTCGCCTGTGTTGCCACCTGGATTCTGCGCGGGACGTCCTTCTGCTACGT
CCCTTCGGCCCTCAATCCAGCGGACCTTCCTTCCCGCGGCCTGCTGCCGGCTCTGCGGCCTCTTCCGCGT
CTTCGCCTTCGCCCTCAGACGAGTCGGATCTCCCTTTGGGCCGCCTCCCCGCCTGGAATTAATTCTGCAG
TCGAGACCTAGAAAAACATGGAGCAATCACAAGTAGCAATACAGCAGCTACCAATGCTGATTGTGCCTGG
CTAGAAGCACAAGAGGAGGAGGAGGTGGGTTTTCCAGTCACACCTCAGGTACCTTTAAGACCAATGACTT
ACAAGGCAGCTGTAGATCTTAGCCACTTTTTAAAAGAAAAGAGGGGACTGGAAGGGCTAATTCACTCCCA
ACGAAGACAAGATATCCTTGATCTGTGGATCTACCACACACAAGGCTACTTCCCTGATTAGCAGAACTAC
ACACCAGGGCCAGGGGTCAGATATCCACTGACCTTTGGATGGTGCTACAAGCTAGTACCAGTTGAGCCAG
ATAAGGTAGAAGAGGCCAATAAAGGAGAGAACACCAGCTTGTTACACCCTGTGAGCCTGCATGGGATGGA
TGACCCGGAGAGAGAAGTGTTAGAGTGGAGGTTTGACAGCCGCCTAGCATTTCATCACGTGGCCCGAGAG
CTGCATCCGGAGTACTTCAAGAACTGCTGATATCGAGCTTGCTACAAGGGACTTTCCGCTGGGGACTTTC
CAGGGAGGCGTGGCCTGGGCGGGACTGGGGAGTGGCGAGCCCTCAGATCCTGCATATAAGCAGCTGCTTT
TTGCCTGTACTGGGTCTCTCTGGTTAGACCAGATCTGAGCCTGGGAGCTCTCTGGCTAACTAGGGAACCC
ACTGCTTAAGCCTCAATAAAGCTTGCCTTGAGTGCTTCAAGTAGTGTGTGCCCGTCTGTTGTGTGACTCT
GGTAACTAGAGATCCCTCAGACCCTTTTAGTCAGTGTGGAAAATCTCTAGCAGTAGTAGTTCATGTCATC
TTATTATTCAGTATTTATAACTTGCAAAGAAATGAATATCAGAGAGTGAGAGGCCTTGACATTGCTAGCG
TTTTACCGTCGACCTCTAGCTAGAGCTTGGCGTAATCATGGTCATAGCTGTTTCCTGTGTGAAATTGTTA
TCCGCTCACAATTCCACACAACATACGAGCCGGAAGCATAAAGTGTAAAGCCTGGGGTGCCTAATGAGTG
AGCTAACTCACATTAATTGCGTTGCGCTCACTGCCCGCTTTCCAGTCGGGAAACCTGTCGTGCCAGCTGC
ATTAATGAATCGGCCAACGCGCGGGGAGAGGCGGTTTGCGTATTGGGCGCTCTTCCGCTTCCTCGCTCAC
TGACTCGCTGCGCTCGGTCGTTCGGCTGCGGCGAGCGGTATCAGCTCACTCAAAGGCGGTAATACGGTTA
TCCACAGAATCAGGGGATAACGCAGGAAAGAACATGTGAGCAAAAGGCCAGCAAAAGGCCAGGAACCGTA
AAAAGGCCGCGTTGCTGGCGTTTTTCCATAGGCTCCGCCCCCCTGACGAGCATCACAAAAATCGACGCTC
AAGTCAGAGGTGGCGAAACCCGACAGGACTATAAAGATACCAGGCGTTTCCCCCTGGAAGCTCCCTCGTG
CGCTCTCCTGTTCCGACCCTGCCGCTTACCGGATACCTGTCCGCCTTTCTCCCTTCGGGAAGCGTGGCGC
TTTCTCATAGCTCACGCTGTAGGTATCTCAGTTCGGTGTAGGTCGTTCGCTCCAAGCTGGGCTGTGTGCA
CGAACCCCCCGTTCAGCCCGACCGCTGCGCCTTATCCGGTAACTATCGTCTTGAGTCCAACCCGGTAAGA
CACGACTTATCGCCACTGGCAGCAGCCACTGGTAACAGGATTAGCAGAGCGAGGTATGTAGGCGGTGCTA
CAGAGTTCTTGAAGTGGTGGCCTAACTACGGCTACACTAGAAGAACAGTATTTGGTATCTGCGCTCTGCT
GAAGCCAGTTACCTTCGGAAAAAGAGTTGGTAGCTCTTGATCCGGCAAACAAACCACCGCTGGTAGCGGT
GGTTTTTTTGTTTGCAAGCAGCAGATTACGCGCAGAAAAAAAGGATCTCAAGAAGATCCTTTGATCTTTT
CTACGGGGTCTGACGCTCAGTGGAACGAAAACTCACGTTAAGGGATTTTGGTCATGAGATTATCAAAAAG
GATCTTCACCTAGATCCTTTTAAATTAAAAATGAAGTTTTAAATCAATCTAAAGTATATATGAGTAAACT
TGGTCTGACAGTTACCAATGCTTAATCAGTGAGGCACCTATCTCAGCGATCTGTCTATTTCGTTCATCCA
TAGTTGCCTGACTCCCCGTCGTGTAGATAACTACGATACGGGAGGGCTTACCATCTGGCCCCAGTGCTGC
AATGATACCGCGAGACCCACGCTCACCGGCTCCAGATTTATCAGCAATAAACCAGCCAGCCGGAAGGGCC
GAGCGCAGAAGTGGTCCTGCAACTTTATCCGCCTCCATCCAGTCTATTAATTGTTGCCGGGAAGCTAGAG
TAAGTAGTTCGCCAGTTAATAGTTTGCGCAACGTTGTTGCCATTGCTACAGGCATCGTGGTGTCACGCTC
GTCGTTTGGTATGGCTTCATTCAGCTCCGGTTCCCAACGATCAAGGCGAGTTACATGATCCCCCATGTTG
TGCAAAAAAGCGGTTAGCTCCTTCGGTCCTCCGATCGTTGTCAGAAGTAAGTTGGCCGCAGTGTTATCAC
TCATGGTTATGGCAGCACTGCATAATTCTCTTACTGTCATGCCATCCGTAAGATGCTTTTCTGTGACTGG
TGAGTACTCAACCAAGTCATTCTGAGAATAGTGTATGCGGCGACCGAGTTGCTCTTGCCCGGCGTCAATA
CGGGATAATACCGCGCCACATAGCAGAACTTTAAAAGTGCTCATCATTGGAAAACGTTCTTCGGGGCGAA
AACTCTCAAGGATCTTACCGCTGTTGAGATCCAGTTCGATGTAACCCACTCGTGCACCCAACTGATCTTC
AGCATCTTTTACTTTCACCAGCGTTTCTGGGTGAGCAAAAACAGGAAGGCAAAATGCCGCAAAAAAGGGA
ATAAGGGCGACACGGAAATGTTGAATACTCATACTCTTCCTTTTTCAATATTATTGAAGCATTTATCAGG
GTTATTGTCTCATGAGCGGATACATATTTGAATGTATTTAGAAAAATAAACAAATAGGGGTTCCGCGCAC
ATTTCCCCGAAAAGTGCCACCTGACGTCGACGGATCGGGAGATCAACTTGTTTATTGCAGCTTATAATGG
TTACAAATAAAGCAATAGCATCACAAATTTCACAAATAAAGCATTTTTTTCACTGCATTCTAGTTGTGGT
TTGTCCAAACTCATCAATGTATCTTATCATGTCTGGATCAACTGGATAACTCAAGCTAACCAAAATCATC
CCAAACTTCCCACCCCATACCCTATTACCACTGCCAATTACCTGTGGTTTCATTTACTCTAAACCTGTGA
TTCCTCTGAATTATTTTCATTTTAAAGAAATTGTATTTGTTAAATATGTCCTCTGAATTATTTTCATTTT
AAAGAAATTGTATTTGTTAAATATGTACTACAAACTTAGTAGT
